Addgene plasmid #242814: FUGW-EGFP-mPkm2-T328E
Purpose: Lentiviral vector expressing mouse Pkm2-T328E mutant tagged with an N-terminal EGFP
Depositing lab: Ronald Hart. Depositing organization: Rutgers, The State University of New Jersey. Publication: Alpha-ketoglutarate mitigates insulin resistance and metabolic inflexibility in a mouse model of Ataxia-Telangiectasia. Sun JK, Hart RP, Herrup K, Peng AZ, Wong GC, Wu D, Kwan KM, Chow KH. Nat Commun. 2025 Oct 21;16(1):9312. doi: 10.1038/s41467-025-64360-8. PubMed 41120320.
Backbone
  Vector backbone: FUGW
  Backbone size w/o insert (bp): 9221
  Total vector size (bp): 11534
  Vector type: Lentiviral
Growth in bacteria
  Bacterial resistance: Ampicillin, 100 μg/mL
  Growth temperature: 30°C
  Growth strain: NEB Stable
  Copy number: Unknown
Gene/Insert
  Gene/Insert name: pyruvate kinase, muscle (alt name: Pkm2)
  Species: M. musculus (mouse)
  Insert size (bp): 1596
  Mutation: T328E
  Entrez Gene: Pkm (a.k.a. Pk-2, Pk-3, Pk3, Pkm2)
  Promoter: Ubiquitin C
  Tag / fusion protein: EGFP (N terminal on backbone)
  Cloning method: Gibson Cloning
  Sequencing primers: 5′ TGAAGCTCCGGTTTTGAACT
Terms and licenses: Academic/Nonprofit Terms; Industry Terms: Not Available to Industry
How to cite: FUGW-EGFP-mPkm2-T328E was a gift from Ronald Hart (Addgene plasmid # 242814 ; http://n2t.net/addgene:242814 ; RRID:Addgene_242814)
