[The description below was written by a language model from this plasmid's Addgene catalogue record and pLannotate feature annotations shown in this document.]
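Description:
FUGW-EGFP-mPkm2-T328E is an 11.5 kb HIV-1-based lentiviral transfer plasmid built on the FUGW backbone for expressing a mutant mouse pyruvate kinase M2 in mammalian cells. In bacteria it replicates from a high-copy ColE1/pUC-type origin and is selected with ampicillin through the bla gene. An f1 origin is also present. Outside the viral region the backbone carries an SV40/EM7-driven bleomycin/Zeocin resistance cassette with an SV40 polyadenylation signal, but this cassette would not be packaged into virus.

The viral genome is transcribed from a CMV enhancer/promoter fused to a truncated 5' LTR. This is followed by the Ψ packaging signal with a gag fragment, the Rev response element for Rev-dependent nuclear export, and the cPPT/CTS element that aids nuclear import of the reverse-transcribed genome. The internal expression cassette uses the human ubiquitin C promoter to drive a single open reading frame in which EGFP is joined directly to the N-terminus of mouse Pkm (the Pkm2 isoform according to the record) carrying a T328E substitution. A WPRE downstream enhances transcript stability and expression. The cassette ends at a truncated 3' LTR, preceded by residual nef sequence and followed by a bGH polyadenylation signal.

Packaging requires helper plasmids supplied in trans. The resulting particles allow stable, constitutive expression of the fluorescent fusion, so transduced cells and the protein's localisation can be followed by green fluorescence. Threonine-to-glutamate changes are commonly used as phosphomimetics, but the record does not state the rationale for the mutation. The associated publication concerns insulin resistance and metabolic inflexibility in a mouse model of ataxia-telangiectasia.
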