Features (pLannotate 1.2.2; 32 found; start..end, strand, type, name):
      1..1212    +  promoter       UbC promoter: human ubiquitin C promoter
   1223..1256    -  misc_feature   MCS (fragment): pUC18/19 multiple cloning site
   1266..1982    +  CDS            EGFP: EGFP is a basic (constitutively fluorescent) green fluorescent protein published in 1996, derived from Aequorea victoria. It is reported to be a rapidly-maturing weak dimer with moderate acid sensitivity.
   1983..3575    +  CDS            Pkm: KPYM_MOUSE - Also known as Pk3, Pkm2, Pykm. Experimental evidence at protein level: Swiss-Prot protein existence level 1. Glycolytic enzyme that catalyzes the transfer of a phosphoryl group from phosphoenolpyruvate (PEP) to ADP, generating ATP (By similarity). The ratio between the highly active tetrameric form and nearly inactive dimeric form determines whether glucose carbons are channeled to biosynthetic processes or used for glycolytic ATP production (By similarity). The transition between the 2 forms contributes to the control of glycolysis and is important for tumor cell proliferation an
   3581..3605    +  misc_feature   MCS (fragment): pBluescript multiple cloning site
   3605..4193    +  misc_feature   WPRE: woodchuck hepatitis virus posttranscriptional regulatory element
   4130..4711    +  CDS            nef (fragment): NEF_HV1H2 - Experimental evidence at protein level: Swiss-Prot protein existence level 1. Extracellular Nef protein targets CD4(+) T-lymphocytes for apoptosis by interacting with CXCR4 surface receptors. From Human immunodeficiency virus type 1 group M subtype B (isolate HXB2) (HIV-1).
   4718..4898    +  LTR            5' LTR (truncated): truncated 5' long terminal repeat (LTR) from HIV-1
   4930..5154    +  polyA_signal   bGH poly(A) signal: bovine growth hormone polyadenylation signal
   5158..5179    +  promoter       SV40 promoter (fragment): SV40 enhancer and early promoter
   5200..5628    +  rep_origin     f1 ori (sequence partly withheld): f1 bacteriophage origin of replication; arrow indicates direction of (+) strand synthesis
   5642..5971    +  promoter       SV40 promoter: SV40 enhancer and early promoter
   6019..6066    +  promoter       EM7 promoter: synthetic bacterial promoter&nbsp
   6085..6459    +  CDS            BleoR: antibiotic-binding protein; Sh ble from Streptoalloteichus hindustanus; confers resistance to bleomycin, phleomycin, and Zeocin™
   6469..6594    +  CDS            ble (fragment): BLE_KLEPN - Experimental evidence at protein level: Swiss-Prot protein existence level 1. Binding protein with a strong affinity to the bleomycin family of antibiotics. Binds to CL990; an antimitotic-antibiotic compound. From Klebsiella pneumoniae.
   6589..6710    +  polyA_signal   SV40 poly(A) signal: SV40 polyadenylation signal
   6781..6803    -  protein_bind   lac operator (fragment): The lac repressor binds to the lac operator to inhibit transcription in E. coli. This inhibition can be relieved by adding lactose or isopropyl-β-D-thiogalactopyranoside (IPTG). lac repressor encoded by lacI
   6807..6837    -  promoter       lac promoter: promoter for the E. coli lac operon
   6852..6873    -  protein_bind   CAP binding site: CAP binding activates transcription in the presence of cAMP. E. coli catabolite activator protein
   6886..6978    -  CDS            lacI (fragment): lac repressor; lacI; The lac repressor binds to the lac operator to inhibit transcription in E. coli. This inhibition can be relieved by adding lactose or isopropyl-β-D-thiogalactopyranoside (IPTG).
   7161..7749    -  rep_origin     ori: high-copy-number ColE1/pMB1/pBR322/pUC origin of replication
   7920..8780    -  CDS            AmpR: β-lactamase; bla; confers resistance to ampicillin, carbenicillin, and related antibiotics
   8781..8885    -  promoter       AmpR promoter: bla
   8944..8996    -  misc_feature   bom (fragment): basis of mobility region from pBR322
   9151..9530    +  enhancer       CMV enhancer: human cytomegalovirus immediate early enhancer
   9531..9730    +  promoter       CMV promoter: human cytomegalovirus (CMV) immediate early promoter
   9748..9928    +  LTR            5' LTR (truncated): truncated 5' long terminal repeat (LTR) from HIV-1
   9975..10100   +  misc_feature   HIV-1 Ψ: packaging signal of human immunodeficiency virus type 1
  10084..10447   +  CDS            HIV-1 gag (fragment): gag protein from human immunodeficiency virus 1; gag
  10593..10826   +  misc_feature   RRE: The Rev response element (RRE) of HIV-1 allows for Rev-dependent mRNA export from the nucleus to the cytoplasm.
  11203..11303   +  CDS            Rev (fragment): human immunodeficiency virus 1 (HIV-1) Rev protein; rev; enhances nuclear export of unspliced and incompletely spliced viral mRNAs
  11353..11470   +  misc_feature   cPPT/CTS: central polypurine tract and central termination sequence of HIV-1
>Addgene plasmid #242814 | FUGW-EGFP-mPkm2-T328E | addgene full sequence | sequence record 491584 | Addgene NGS Result
GGCCTCCGCGCCGGGTTTTGGCGCCTCCCGCGGGCGCCCCCCTCCTCACGGCGAGCGCTGCCACGTCAGA
CGAAGGGCGCAGCGAGCGTCCTGATCCTTCCGCCCGGACGCTCAGGACAGCGGCCCGCTGCTCATAAGAC
TCGGCCTTAGAACCCCAGTATCAGCAGAAGGACATTTTAGGACGGGACTTGGGTGACTCTAGGGCACTGG
TTTTCTTTCCAGAGAGCGGAACAGGCGAGGAAAAGTAGTCCCTTCTCGGCGATTCTGCGGAGGGATCTCC
GTGGGGCGGTGAACGCCGATGATTATATAAGGACGCGCCGGGTGTGGCACAGCTAGTTCCGTCGCAGCCG
GGATTTGGGTCGCGGTTCTTGTTTGTGGATCGCTGTGATCGTCACTTGGTGAGTAGCGGGCTGCTGGGCT
GGCCGGGGCTTTCGTGGCCGCCGGGCCGCTCGGTGGGACGGAAGCGTGTGGAGAGACCGCCAAGGGCTGT
AGTCTGGGTCCGCGAGCAAGGTTGCCCTGAACTGGGGGTTGGGGGGAGCGCAGCAAAATGGCGGCTGTTC
CCGAGTCTTGAATGGAAGACGCTTGTGAGGCGGGCTGTGAGGTCGTTGAAACAAGGTGGGGGGCATGGTG
GGCGGCAAGAACCCAAGGTCTTGAGGCCTTCGCTAATGCGGGAAAGCTCTTATTCGGGTGAGATGGGCTG
GGGCACCATCTGGGGACCCTGACGTGAAGTTTGTCACTGACTGGAGAACTCGGTTTGTCGTCTGTTGCGG
GGGCGGCAGTTATGGCGGTGCCGTTGGGCAGTGCACCCGTACCTTTGGGAGCGCGCGCCCTCGTCGTGTC
GTGACGTCACCCGTTCTGTTGGCTTATAATGCAGGGTGGGGCCACCTGCCGGTAGGTGTGCGGTAGGCTT
TTCTCCGTCGCAGGACGCAGGGTTCGGGCCTAGGGTAGGCTCTCCTGAATCGACAGGCGCCGGACCTCTG
GTGAGGGGAGGGATAAGTGAGGCGTCAGTTTCTTTGGTCGGTTTTATGTACCTATCTTCTTAAGTAGCTG
AAGCTCCGGTTTTGAACTATGCGCTCGGGGTTGGCGAGTGTGTTTTGTGAAGTTTTTTAGGCACCTTTTG
AAATGTAATCATTTGGGTCAATATGTAATTTTCAGTGTTAGACTAGTAAATTGTCCGCTAAATTCTGGCC
GTTTTTGGCTTTTTTGTTAGACGAAGCTTGGGCTGCAGGTCGACTCTAGAGGATCCCCGGGTACCGGTCG
CCACCATGGTGAGCAAGGGCGAGGAGCTGTTCACCGGGGTGGTGCCCATCCTGGTCGAGCTGGACGGCGA
CGTAAACGGCCACAAGTTCAGCGTGTCCGGCGAGGGCGAGGGCGATGCCACCTACGGCAAGCTGACCCTG
AAGTTCATCTGCACCACCGGCAAGCTGCCCGTGCCCTGGCCCACCCTCGTGACCACCCTGACCTACGGCG
TGCAGTGCTTCAGCCGCTACCCCGACCACATGAAGCAGCACGACTTCTTCAAGTCCGCCATGCCCGAAGG
CTACGTCCAGGAGCGCACCATCTTCTTCAAGGACGACGGCAACTACAAGACCCGCGCCGAGGTGAAGTTC
GAGGGCGACACCCTGGTGAACCGCATCGAGCTGAAGGGCATCGACTTCAAGGAGGACGGCAACATCCTGG
GGCACAAGCTGGAGTACAACTACAACAGCCACAACGTCTATATCATGGCCGACAAGCAGAAGAACGGCAT
CAAGGTGAACTTCAAGATCCGCCACAACATCGAGGACGGCAGCGTGCAGCTCGCCGACCACTACCAGCAG
AACACCCCCATCGGCGACGGCCCCGTGCTGCTGCCCGACAACCACTACCTGAGCACCCAGTCCGCCCTGA
GCAAAGACCCCAACGAGAAGCGCGATCACATGGTCCTGCTGGAGTTCGTGACCGCCGCCGGGATCACTCT
CGGCATGGACGAGCTGTACAAGATGCCGAAGCCACACAGTGAAGCAGGGACTGCCTTCATTCAGACCCAG
CAGCTCCATGCAGCCATGGCTGACACCTTCCTGGAACACATGTGCCGCCTGGACATTGACTCTGCCCCCA
TCACGGCCCGCAACACTGGCATCATTTGTACCATTGGGCCTGCTTCCCGATCTGTGGAGATGCTGAAGGA
GATGATTAAGTCTGGAATGAATGTGGCTCGGCTGAATTTCTCTCATGGAACCCATGAGTACCATGCAGAG
ACCATCAAGAATGTCCGTGAAGCCACAGAAAGCTTTGCATCTGATCCCATTCTCTACCGTCCTGTTGCGG
TGGCTCTGGATACAAAGGGACCTGAGATCCGGACTGGACTCATCAAGGGCAGCGGCACCGCTGAGGTGGA
GCTGAAGAAGGGAGCCACTCTGAAGATCACCCTGGACAACGCTTACATGGAGAAGTGTGACGAGAACATC
CTGTGGCTGGACTACAAGAACATCTGCAAGGTGGTGGAGGTGGGCAGCAAGATCTACGTGGACGATGGGC
TCATCTCACTGCAGGTGAAGGAGAAAGGCGCTGACTTCCTGGTGACGGAGGTGGAGAATGGTGGCTCCTT
GGGCAGCAAGAAGGGCGTGAACCTGCCGGGCGCTGCTGTGGATCTCCCCGCTGTGTCGGAAAAGGACATC
CAGGACCTGAAGTTTGGGGTGGAGCAGGATGTGGACATGGTGTTTGCATCTTTCATCCGCAAGGCAGCCG
ACGTGCATGAAGTCAGGAAGGTGCTGGGAGAGAAGGGCAAGAACATCAAGATCATCAGCAAAATCGAGAA
CCATGAAGGCGTCCGCAGGTTTGATGAGATCTTGGAGGCCAGTGATGGGATCATGGTGGCTCGTGGTGAC
CTGGGCATTGAGATTCCTGCAGAGAAGGTCTTCCTGGCTCAGAAGATGATGATCGGGCGATGCAACCGAG
CTGGGAAGCCTGTCATCTGTGCCGAGCAGATGCTGGAGAGCATGATCAAGAAGCCACGCCCCACCCGTGC
TGAAGGCAGTGATGTGGCCAATGCAGTCCTGGATGGAGCAGACTGCATCATGCTGTCTGGAGAAACAGCC
AAGGGGGACTACCCTCTGGAGGCTGTTCGCATGCAGCACCTGATTGCCCGAGAGGCAGAGGCTGCCATCT
ACCACTTGCAGCTATTCGAGGAACTCCGCCGCCTGGCGCCCATTACCAGCGACCCCACAGAAGCTGCCGC
CGTGGGTGCCGTGGAGGCCTCCTTCAAGTGCTGCAGTGGGGCCATTATCGTGCTCACCAAGTCTGGCAGG
AGTGCTCACCAAGTGGCCAGGTACCGCCCTCGGGCTCCTATCATTGCCGTGACTCGAAATCCCCAGACTG
CTCGCCAGGCCCATCTGTACCGTGGCATCTTCCCTGTGCTGTGTAAGGATGCCGTGCTGAATGCCTGGGC
TGAGGATGTCGACCTTCGTGTAAACTTGGCCATGGATGTTGGCAAGGCCCGAGGCTTCTTCAAGAAGGGA
GATGTGGTCATTGTGCTGACCGGGTGGCGCCCTGGCTCTGGATTCACCAACACCATGCGTGTAGTGCCTG
TACCTTGATAGAATTCGATATCAAGCTTATCGATAATCAACCTCTGGATTACAAAATTTGTGAAAGATTG
ACTGGTATTCTTAACTATGTTGCTCCTTTTACGCTATGTGGATACGCTGCTTTAATGCCTTTGTATCATG
CTATTGCTTCCCGTATGGCTTTCATTTTCTCCTCCTTGTATAAATCCTGGTTGCTGTCTCTTTATGAGGA
GTTGTGGCCCGTTGTCAGGCAACGTGGCGTGGTGTGCACTGTGTTTGCTGACGCAACCCCCACTGGTTGG
GGCATTGCCACCACCTGTCAGCTCCTTTCCGGGACTTTCGCTTTCCCCCTCCCTATTGCCACGGCGGAAC
TCATCGCCGCCTGCCTTGCCCGCTGCTGGACAGGGGCTCGGCTGTTGGGCACTGACAATTCCGTGGTGTT
GTCGGGGAAATCATCGTCCTTTCCTTGGCTGCTCGCCTGTGTTGCCACCTGGATTCTGCGCGGGACGTCC
TTCTGCTACGTCCCTTCGGCCCTCAATCCAGCGGACCTTCCTTCCCGCGGCCTGCTGCCGGCTCTGCGGC
CTCTTCCGCGTCTTCGCCTTCGCCCTCAGACGAGTCGGATCTCCCTTTGGGCCGCCTCCCCGCATCGATA
CCGTCGACCTCGAGACCTAGAAAAACATGGAGCAATCACAAGTAGCAATACAGCAGCTACCAATGCTGAT
TGTGCCTGGCTAGAAGCACAAGAGGAGGAGGAGGTGGGTTTTCCAGTCACACCTCAGGTACCTTTAAGAC
CAATGACTTACAAGGCAGCTGTAGATCTTAGCCACTTTTTAAAAGAAAAGGGGGGACTGGAAGGGCTAAT
TCACTCCCAACGAAGACAAGATATCCTTGATCTGTGGATCTACCACACACAAGGCTACTTCCCTGATTGG
CAGAACTACACACCAGGGCCAGGGATCAGATATCCACTGACCTTTGGATGGTGCTACAAGCTAGTACCAG
TTGAGCAAGAGAAGGTAGAAGAAGCCAATGAAGGAGAGAACACCCGCTTGTTACACCCTGTGAGCCTGCA
TGGGATGGATGACCCGGAGAGAGAAGTATTAGAGTGGAGGTTTGACAGCCGCCTAGCATTTCATCACATG
GCCCGAGAGCTGCATCCGGACTGTACTGGGTCTCTCTGGTTAGACCAGATCTGAGCCTGGGAGCTCTCTG
GCTAACTAGGGAACCCACTGCTTAAGCCTCAATAAAGCTTGCCTTGAGTGCTTCAAGTAGTGTGTGCCCG
TCTGTTGTGTGACTCTGGTAACTAGAGATCCCTCAGACCCTTTTAGTCAGTGTGGAAAATCTCTAGCAGG
GCCCGTTTAAACCCGCTGATCAGCCTCGACTGTGCCTTCTAGTTGCCAGCCATCTGTTGTTTGCCCCTCC
CCCGTGCCTTCCTTGACCCTGGAAGGTGCCACTCCCACTGTCCTTTCCTAATAAAATGAGGAAATTGCAT
CGCATTGTCTGAGTAGGTGTCATTCTATTCTGGGGGGTGGGGTGGGGCAGGACAGCAAGGGGGAGGATTG
GGAAGACAATAGCAGGCATGCTGGGGATGCGGTGGGCTCTATGGCTTCTGAGGCGGAAAGAACCAGCTGG
GGCTCTAGGGGGTATCCCC
[124 nt withheld, positions 5200-5323]
C
[91 nt withheld, positions 5325-5415]
A
[49 nt withheld, positions 5417-5465]
CCTTTGACGTTGGAGTCCACGTTCTTT
[37 nt withheld, positions 5493-5529]
ACCCTATCTCGGTCTATTCTTTTGATTTATAAGGGATTTTGCCGATTTCGGCCTATTGGTTAAAAAATGA
GCTGATTTAACAAAAATTTAACGCGAATTAATTCTGTGGAATGTGTGTCAGTTAGGGTGTGGAAAGTCCC
CAGGCTCCCCAGCAGGCAGAAGTATGCAAAGCATGCATCTCAATTAGTCAGCAACCAGGTGTGGAAAGTC
CCCAGGCTCCCCAGCAGGCAGAAGTATGCAAAGCATGCATCTCAATTAGTCAGCAACCATAGTCCCGCCC
CTAACTCCGCCCATCCCGCCCCTAACTCCGCCCAGTTCCGCCCATTCTCCGCCCCATGGCTGACTAATTT
TTTTTATTTATGCAGAGGCCGAGGCCGCCTCTGCCTCTGAGCTATTCCAGAAGTAGTGAGGAGGCTTTTT
TGGAGGCCTAGGCTTTTGCAAAAAGCTCCCGGGAGCTTGTATATCCATTTTCGGATCTGATCAGCACGTG
TTGACAATTAATCATCGGCATAGTATATCGGCATAGTATAATACGACAAGGTGAGGAACTAAACCATGGC
CAAGTTGACCAGTGCCGTTCCGGTGCTCACCGCGCGCGACGTCGCCGGAGCGGTCGAGTTCTGGACCGAC
CGGCTCGGGTTCTCCCGGGACTTCGTGGAGGACGACTTCGCCGGTGTGGTCCGGGACGACGTGACCCTGT
TCATCAGCGCGGTCCAGGACCAGGTGGTGCCGGACAACACCCTGGCCTGGGTGTGGGTGCGCGGCCTGGA
CGAGCTGTACGCCGAGTGGTCGGAGGTCGTGTCCACGAACTTCCGGGACGCCTCCGGGCCGGCCATGACC
GAGATCGGCGAGCAGCCGTGGGGGCGGGAGTTCGCCCTGCGCGACCCGGCCGGCAACTGCGTGCACTTCG
TGGCCGAGGAGCAGGACTGACACGTGCTACGAGATTTCGATTCCACCGCCGCCTTCTATGAAAGGTTGGG
CTTCGGAATCGTTTTCCGGGACGCCGGCTGGATGATCCTCCAGCGCGGGGATCTCATGCTGGAGTTCTTC
GCCCACCCCAACTTGTTTATTGCAGCTTATAATGGTTACAAATAAAGCAATAGCATCACAAATTTCACAA
ATAAAGCATTTTTTTCACTGCATTCTAGTTGTGGTTTGTCCAAACTCATCAATGTATCTTATCATGTCTG
TATACCGTCGACCTCTAGCTAGAGCTTGGCGTAATCATGGTCATAGCTGTTTCCTGTGTGAAATTGTTAT
CCGCTCACAATTCCACACAACATACGAGCCGGAAGCATAAAGTGTAAAGCCTGGGGTGCCTAATGAGTGA
GCTAACTCACATTAATTGCGTTGCGCTCACTGCCCGCTTTCCAGTCGGGAAACCTGTCGTGCCAGCTGCA
TTAATGAATCGGCCAACGCGCGGGGAGAGGCGGTTTGCGTATTGGGCGCTCTTCCGCTTCCTCGCTCACT
GACTCGCTGCGCTCGGTCGTTCGGCTGCGGCGAGCGGTATCAGCTCACTCAAAGGCGGTAATACGGTTAT
CCACAGAATCAGGGGATAACGCAGGAAAGAACATGTGAGCAAAAGGCCAGCAAAAGGCCAGGAACCGTAA
AAAGGCCGCGTTGCTGGCGTTTTTCCATAGGCTCCGCCCCCCTGACGAGCATCACAAAAATCGACGCTCA
AGTCAGAGGTGGCGAAACCCGACAGGACTATAAAGATACCAGGCGTTTCCCCCTGGAAGCTCCCTCGTGC
GCTCTCCTGTTCCGACCCTGCCGCTTACCGGATACCTGTCCGCCTTTCTCCCTTCGGGAAGCGTGGCGCT
TTCTCATAGCTCACGCTGTAGGTATCTCAGTTCGGTGTAGGTCGTTCGCTCCAAGCTGGGCTGTGTGCAC
GAACCCCCCGTTCAGCCCGACCGCTGCGCCTTATCCGGTAACTATCGTCTTGAGTCCAACCCGGTAAGAC
ACGACTTATCGCCACTGGCAGCAGCCACTGGTAACAGGATTAGCAGAGCGAGGTATGTAGGCGGTGCTAC
AGAGTTCTTGAAGTGGTGGCCTAACTACGGCTACACTAGAAGAACAGTATTTGGTATCTGCGCTCTGCTG
AAGCCAGTTACCTTCGGAAAAAGAGTTGGTAGCTCTTGATCCGGCAAACAAACCACCGCTGGTAGCGGTG
GTTTTTTTGTTTGCAAGCAGCAGATTACGCGCAGAAAAAAAGGATCTCAAGAAGATCCTTTGATCTTTTC
TACGGGGTCTGACGCTCAGTGGAACGAAAACTCACGTTAAGGGATTTTGGTCATGAGATTATCAAAAAGG
ATCTTCACCTAGATCCTTTTAAATTAAAAATGAAGTTTTAAATCAATCTAAAGTATATATGAGTAAACTT
GGTCTGACAGTTACCAATGCTTAATCAGTGAGGCACCTATCTCAGCGATCTGTCTATTTCGTTCATCCAT
AGTTGCCTGACTCCCCGTCGTGTAGATAACTACGATACGGGAGGGCTTACCATCTGGCCCCAGTGCTGCA
ATGATACCGCGAGACCCACGCTCACCGGCTCCAGATTTATCAGCAATAAACCAGCCAGCCGGAAGGGCCG
AGCGCAGAAGTGGTCCTGCAACTTTATCCGCCTCCATCCAGTCTATTAATTGTTGCCGGGAAGCTAGAGT
AAGTAGTTCGCCAGTTAATAGTTTGCGCAACGTTGTTGCCATTGCTACAGGCATCGTGGTGTCACGCTCG
TCGTTTGGTATGGCTTCATTCAGCTCCGGTTCCCAACGATCAAGGCGAGTTACATGATCCCCCATGTTGT
GCAAAAAAGCGGTTAGCTCCTTCGGTCCTCCGATCGTTGTCAGAAGTAAGTTGGCCGCAGTGTTATCACT
CATGGTTATGGCAGCACTGCATAATTCTCTTACTGTCATGCCATCCGTAAGATGCTTTTCTGTGACTGGT
GAGTACTCAACCAAGTCATTCTGAGAATAGTGTATGCGGCGACCGAGTTGCTCTTGCCCGGCGTCAATAC
GGGATAATACCGCGCCACATAGCAGAACTTTAAAAGTGCTCATCATTGGAAAACGTTCTTCGGGGCGAAA
ACTCTCAAGGATCTTACCGCTGTTGAGATCCAGTTCGATGTAACCCACTCGTGCACCCAACTGATCTTCA
GCATCTTTTACTTTCACCAGCGTTTCTGGGTGAGCAAAAACAGGAAGGCAAAATGCCGCAAAAAAGGGAA
TAAGGGCGACACGGAAATGTTGAATACTCATACTCTTCCTTTTTCAATATTATTGAAGCATTTATCAGGG
TTATTGTCTCATGAGCGGATACATATTTGAATGTATTTAGAAAAATAAACAAATAGGGGTTCCGCGCACA
TTTCCCCGAAAAGTGCCACCTGACGTCGACGGATCGGGAGATCTCCCGATCCCCTATGGTGCACTCTCAG
TACAATCTGCTCTGATGCCGCATAGTTAAGCCAGTATCTGCTCCCTGCTTGTGTGTTGGAGGTCGCTGAG
TAGTGCGCGAGCAAAATTTAAGCTACAACAAGGCAAGGCTTGACCGACAATTGCATGAAGAATCTGCTTA
GGGTTAGGCGTTTTGCGCTGCTTCGCGATGTACGGGCCAGATATACGCGTTGACATTGATTATTGACTAG
TTATTAATAGTAATCAATTACGGGGTCATTAGTTCATAGCCCATATATGGAGTTCCGCGTTACATAACTT
ACGGTAAATGGCCCGCCTGGCTGACCGCCCAACGACCCCCGCCCATTGACGTCAATAATGACGTATGTTC
CCATAGTAACGCCAATAGGGACTTTCCATTGACGTCAATGGGTGGAGTATTTACGGTAAACTGCCCACTT
GGCAGTACATCAAGTGTATCATATGCCAAGTACGCCCCCTATTGACGTCAATGACGGTAAATGGCCCGCC
TGGCATTATGCCCAGTACATGACCTTATGGGACTTTCCTACTTGGCAGTACATCTACGTATTAGTCATCG
CTATTACCATGGTGATGCGGTTTTGGCAGTACATCAATGGGCGTGGATAGCGGTTTGACTCACGGGGATT
TCCAAGTCTCCACCCCATTGACGTCAATGGGAGTTTGTTTTGGCACCAAAATCAACGGGACTTTCCAAAA
TGTCGTAACAACTCCGCCCCATTGACGCAAATGGGCGGTAGGCGTGTACGGTGGGAGGTCTATATAAGCA
GCGCGTTTTGCCTGTACTGGGTCTCTCTGGTTAGACCAGATCTGAGCCTGGGAGCTCTCTGGCTAACTAG
GGAACCCACTGCTTAAGCCTCAATAAAGCTTGCCTTGAGTGCTTCAAGTAGTGTGTGCCCGTCTGTTGTG
TGACTCTGGTAACTAGAGATCCCTCAGACCCTTTTAGTCAGTGTGGAAAATCTCTAGCAGTGGCGCCCGA
ACAGGGACTTGAAAGCGAAAGGGAAACCAGAGGAGCTCTCTCGACGCAGGACTCGGCTTGCTGAAGCGCG
CACGGCAAGAGGCGAGGGGCGGCGACTGGTGAGTACGCCAAAAATTTTGACTAGCGGAGGCTAGAAGGAG
AGAGATGGGTGCGAGAGCGTCAGTATTAAGCGGGGGAGAATTAGATCGCGATGGGAAAAAATTCGGTTAA
GGCCAGGGGGAAAGAAAAAATATAAATTAAAACATATAGTATGGGCAAGCAGGGAGCTAGAACGATTCGC
AGTTAATCCTGGCCTGTTAGAAACATCAGAAGGCTGTAGACAAATACTGGGACAGCTACAACCATCCCTT
CAGACAGGATCAGAAGAACTTAGATCATTATATAATACAGTAGCAACCCTCTATTGTGTGCATCAAAGGA
TAGAGATAAAAGACACCAAGGAAGCTTTAGACAAGATAGAGGAAGAGCAAAACAAAAGTAAGACCACCGC
ACAGCAAGCGGCCGCTGATCTTCAGACCTGGAGGAGGAGATATGAGGGACAATTGGAGAAGTGAATTATA
TAAATATAAAGTAGTAAAAATTGAACCATTAGGAGTAGCACCCACCAAGGCAAAGAGAAGAGTGGTGCAG
AGAGAAAAAAGAGCAGTGGGAATAGGAGCTTTGTTCCTTGGGTTCTTGGGAGCAGCAGGAAGCACTATGG
GCGCAGCGTCAATGACGCTGACGGTACAGGCCAGACAATTATTGTCTGGTATAGTGCAGCAGCAGAACAA
TTTGCTGAGGGCTATTGAGGCGCAACAGCATCTGTTGCAACTCACAGTCTGGGGCATCAAGCAGCTCCAG
GCAAGAATCCTGGCTGTGGAAAGATACCTAAAGGATCAACAGCTCCTGGGGATTTGGGGTTGCTCTGGAA
AACTCATTTGCACCACTGCTGTGCCTTGGAATGCTAGTTGGAGTAATAAATCTCTGGAACAGATTTGGAA
TCACACGACCTGGATGGAGTGGGACAGAGAAATTAACAATTACACAAGCTTAATACACTCCTTAATTGAA
GAATCGCAAAACCAGCAAGAAAAGAATGAACAAGAATTATTGGAATTAGATAAATGGGCAAGTTTGTGGA
ATTGGTTTAACATAACAAATTGGCTGTGGTATATAAAATTATTCATAATGATAGTAGGAGGCTTGGTAGG
TTTAAGAATAGTTTTTGCTGTACTTTCTATAGTGAATAGAGTTAGGCAGGGATATTCACCATTATCGTTT
CAGACCCACCTCCCAACCCCGAGGGGACCCGACAGGCCCGAAGGAATAGAAGAAGAAGGTGGAGAGAGAG
ACAGAGACAGATCCATTCGATTAGTGAACGGATCGGCACTGCGTGCGCCAATTCTGCAGACAAATGGCAG
TATTCATCCACAATTTTAAAAGAAAAGGGGGGATTGGGGGGTACAGTGCAGGGGAAAGAATAGTAGACAT
AATAGCAACAGACATACAAACTAAAGAATTACAAAAACAAATTACAAAAATTCAAAATTTTCGGGTTTAT
TACAGGGACAGCAGAGATCCAGTTTGGTTAATTAACCCGTGTCGGCTCCAGATCT
